>Addgene plasmid #104615 | pJFRC81-3xVAS4-IVS-Syn21-GFP-P10 | addgene full sequence | sequence record 202333 | Addgene NGS Result
GACTCAGGTGGCACTTTTCGGGGAAATGTGCGCGGAACCCCTATTTGTTTATTTTTCTAAATACATTCAA
ATATGTATCCGCTCATGAGACAATAACCCTGATAAATGCTTCAATAATATTGAAAAAGGAAGAGTATGAG
TATTCAACATTTCCGTGTCGCCCTTATTCCCTTTTTTGCGGCATTTTGCCTTCCTGTTTTTGCTCACCCA
GAAACGCTGGTGAAAGTAAAAGATGCTGAAGATCAGTTGGGTGCACGAGTGGGTTACATCGAACTGGATC
TCAACAGCGGTAAGATCCTTGAGAGTTTTCGCCCCGAAGAACGTTTTCCAATGATGAGCACTTTTAAAGT
TCTGCTATGTGGCGCGGTATTATCCCGTATTGACGCCGGGCAAGAGCAACTCGGTCGCCGCATACACTAT
TCTCAGAATGACTTGGTTGAGTACTCACCAGTCACAGAAAAGCATCTTACGGATGGCATGACAGTAAGAG
AATTATGCAGTGCTGCCATAACCATGAGTGATAACACTGCGGCCAACTTACTTCTGACAACGATCGGAGG
ACCGAAGGAGCTAACCGCTTTTTTGCACAACATGGGGGATCATGTAACTCGCCTTGATCGTTGGGAACCG
GAGCTGAATGAAGCCATACCAAACGACGAGCGTGACACCACGATGCCTGTAGCAATGGCAACAACGTTGC
GCAAACTATTAACTGGCGAACTACTTACTCTAGCTTCCCGGCAACAATTAATAGACTGGATGGAGGCGGA
TAAAGTTGCAGGACCACTTCTGCGCTCGGCCCTTCCGGCTGGCTGGTTTATTGCTGATAAATCTGGAGCC
GGTGAGCGTGGGTCTCGCGGTATCATTGCAGCACTGGGGCCAGATGGTAAGCCCTCCCGTATCGTAGTTA
TCTACACGACGGGGAGTCAGGCAACTATGGATGAACGAAATAGACAGATCGCTGAGATAGGTGCCTCACT
GATTAAGCATTGGTAACTGTCAGACCAAGTTTACTCATATATACTTTAGATTGATTTAAAACTTCATTTT
TAATTTAAAAGGATCTAGGTGAAGATCCTTTTTGATAATCTCATGACCAAAATCCCTTAACGTGAGTTTT
CGTTCCACTGAGCGTCAGACCCCGTAGAAAAGATCAAAGGATCTTCTTGAGATCCTTTTTTTCTGCGCGT
AATCTGCTGCTTGCAAACAAAAAAACCACCGCTACCAGCGGTGGTTTGTTTGCCGGATCAAGAGCTACCA
ACTCTTTTTCCGAAGGTAACTGGCTTCAGCAGAGCGCAGATACCAAATACTGTTCTTCTAGTGTAGCCGT
AGTTAGGCCACCACTTCAAGAACTCTGTAGCACCGCCTACATACCTCGCTCTGCTAATCCTGTTACCAGT
GGCTGCTGCCAGTGGCGATAAGTCGTGTCTTACCGGGTTGGACTCAAGACGATAGTTACCGGATAAGGCG
CAGCGGTCGGGCTGAACGGGGGGTTCGTGCACACAGCCCAGCTTGGAGCGAACGACCTACACCGAACTGA
GATACCTACAGCGTGAGCTATGAGAAAGCGCCACGCTTCCCGAAGGGAGAAAGGCGGACAGGTATCCGGT
AAGCGGCAGGGTCGGAACAGGAGAGCGCACGAGGGAGCTTCCAGGGGGAAACGCCTGGTATCTTTATAGT
CCTGTCGGGTTTCGCCACCTCTGACTTGAGCGTCGATTTTTGTGATGCTCGTCAGGGGGGCGGAGCCTAT
GGAAAAACGCCAGCAACGCGGCCTTTTTACGGTTCCTGGCCTTTTGCTGGCCTTTTGCTCACATGTTACC
GTCGACGATGTAGGTCACGGTCTCGAAGCCGCGGTGCGGGTGCCAGGGCGTGCCCTTGGGCTCCCCGGGC
GCGTACTCCACCTCACCCATCTGGTCCATCATGATGAACGGGTCGAGGTGGCGGTAGTTGATCCCGGCGA
ACGCGCGGCGCACCGGGAAGCCCTCGCCCTCGAAACCGCTGGGCGCGGTGGTCACGGTGAGCACGGGACG
TGCGACGGCGTCGGCGGGTGCGGATACGCGGGGCAGCGTCAGCGGGTTCTCGACGGTCACGGCGGGCATG
TCGACAAGCCGAACATATGGGCGCGCCTAGTATGTATGTAAGTTAATAAAACCCATTTTTGCGGAAAGTA
GATAAAAAAAACATTTTTTTTTTTTACTGCACTGGATATCATTGAACTTATCTGATCAGTTTTAAATTTA
CTTCGATCCAAGGGTATTTGATGTACCAGGTTCTTTCGATTACCTCTCACTCAAAATGACATTCCACTCA
AAGTCAGCGCTGTTTGCCTCCTTCTCTGTCCACAGAAATATCGCCGTCTCTTTCGCCGCTGCGTCCGCTA
TCTCTTTCGCCACCGTTTGTAGCGTTACGTAGCGTCAATGTCCGCCTTCAGTTGCATTTTGTCAGCGGTT
TCGTGACGAAGCTCCAAGCGGTTTACGCCATCAATTAAACACAAAGTGCTGTGCCAAAACTCCTCTCGCT
TCTTATTTTTGTTTGTTTTTTGAGTGATTGGGGTGGTGATTGGTTTTGGGTGGGTAAGCAGGGGAAAGTG
TGAAAAATCCCGGCAATGGGCCAAGAGGATCAGGAGCTATTAATTCGCGGAGGCAGCAAACACCCATCTG
CCGAGCATCTGAACAATGTGAGTAGTACATGTGCATACATCTTAAGTTCACTTGATCTATAGGAACTGCG
ATTGCAACATCAAATTGTCTGCGGCGTGAGAACTGCGACCCACAAAAATCCCAAACCGCAATTGCACAAA
CAAATAGTGACACGAAACAGATTATTCTGGTAGCTGTTCTCGCTATATAAGACAATTTTTGAGATCATAT
CATGATCAAGACATCTAAAGGCATTCATTTTCGACTATATTCTTTTTTACAAAAAATATAACAACCAGAT
ATTTTAAGCTGATCCTAGATGCACAAAAAATAAATAAAAGTATAAACCTACTTCGTAGGATACTTCGGGG
TACTTTTTGTTCGGGGTTAGATGAGCATAACGCTTGTAGTTGATATTTGAGATCCCCTATCATTGCAGGG
TGACAGCGGAGCGGCTTCGCAGAGCTGCATTAACCAGGGCTTCGGGCAGGCCAAAAACTACGGCACGCTC
CGGCCACCCAGTCCGCCGGAGGACTCCGGTTCAGGGAGCGGCCAACTAGCCGAGAACCTCACCTATGCCT
GGCACAATATGGACATCTTTGGGGCGGTCAATCAGCCGGGCTCCGGATGGCGGCAGCTGGTCAACCGGAC
ACGCGGACTATTCTGCAACGAGCGACACATACCGGCGCCCAGGAAACATTTGCTCAAGAACGGTGAGTTT
CTATTCGCAGTCGGCTGATCTGTGTGAAATCTTAATAAAGGGTCCAATTACCAATTTGAAACTCAGTTTG
CGGCGTGGCCTATCCGGGCGAACTTTTGGCCGTGATGGGCAGTTCCGGTGCCGGAAAGACGACCCTGCTG
AATGCCCTTGCCTTTCGATCGCCGCAGGGCATCCAAGTATCGCCATCCGGGATGCGACTGCTCAATGGCC
AACCTGTGGACGCCAAGGAGATGCAGGCCAGGTGCGCCTATGTCCAGCAGGATGACCTCTTTATCGGCTC
CCTAACGGCCAGGGAACACCTGATTTTCCAAGCCATGGTGCGGATGCCACGACATCTGACCTATCGGCAG
CGAGTGGCCCGCGTGGATCAGGTGATCCAGGAGCTTTCGCTCAGCAAATGTCAGCACACGATCATCGGTG
TGCCCGGCAGGGTGAAAGGTCTGTCCGGCGGAGAAAGGAAGCGTCTGGCATTCGCCTCCGAGGCTCTAAC
CGATCCGCCGCTTCTGATCTGCGATGAGCCCACCTCCGGACTGGACTCCTTTACCGCCCACAGCGTCGTC
CAGGTGCTGAAGAAGCTGTCGCAGAAGGGCAAGACCGTCATCCTGACCATTCATCAGCCGTCTTCCGAGC
TGTTTGAGCTCTTTGACAAGATCCTTCTGATGGCCGAGGGCAGGGTAGCTTTCTTGGGCACTCCCAGCGA
AGCCGTCGACTTCTTTTCCTAGTGAGTTCGATGTGTTTATTAAGGGTATCTAGTATTACATAACATCTCA
ACTCCTATCCAGCGTGGGTGCCCAGTGTCCTACCAACTACAATCCGGCGGACTTTTACGTACAGGTGTTG
GCCGTTGTGCCCGGACGGGAGATCGAGTCCCGTGATCGGATCGCCAAGATATGCGACAATTTTGCCATTA
GCAAAGTAGCCCGGGATATGGAGCAGTTGTTGGCCACCAAAAATCTGGAGAAGCCACTGGAGCAGCCGGA
GAATGGGTACACCTACAAGGCCACCTGGTTCATGCAGTTCCGGGCGGTCCTGTGGCGATCCTGGCTGTCG
GTGCTCAAGGAACCACTCCTCGTAAAAGTGCGACTTATTCAGACAACGGTGAGTGGTTCCAGTGGAAACA
AATGATATAACGCTTACAATTCTTGGAAACAAATTCGCTAGATTTTAGATAGAATTGCCTGATTCCACAC
CCTTCTTAGTTTTTTTCAATGAGATGTATAGTTTATAGTTTTGCAGAAGATAAATAAATTTCATTTAACT
CGCGAATATTAATGAGATGCGAGTAACATTTTAATTTGCAGATGGTTGCCATCTTGATTGGCCTCATCTT
TTTGGGCCAACAACTCACGCAAGTGGGTGTGATGAATATCAACGGAGCCATCTTCCTCTTCCTGACCAAC
ATGACCTTTCAAAACGTCTTTGCCACGATAAATGTAAGTCATGTTTAGAATACATTTGCATTTCAATAAT
TTACTAACTTTCTAATGAATCGATTCGATTTAGGTGTTCACCTCAGAGCTGCCAGTTTTTATGAGGGAGG
CCCGAAGTCGACTTTATCGCTGTGACACATACTTTCTGGGCAAAACGATTGCCGAATTGCCGCTTTTTCT
CACAGTGCCACTGGTCTTCACGGCGATTGCCTATCCGATGATCGGACTGCGGGCCGGAGTGCTGCACTTC
TTCAACTGCCTGGCGCTGGTCACTCTGGTGGCCAATGTGTCAACGTCCTTCGGATATCTAATATCCTGCG
CCAGCTCCTCGACCTCGATGGCGCTGTCTGTGGGTCCGCCGGTTATCATACCATTCCTGCTCTTTGGCGG
CTTCTTCTTGAACTCGGGCTCGGTGCCAGTATACCTCAAATGGTTGTCGTACCTCTCATGGTTCCGTTAC
GCCAACGAGGGTCTGCTGATTAACCAATGGGCGGACGTGGAGCCGGGCGAAATTAGCTGCACATCGTCGA
ACACCACGTGCCCCAGTTCGGGCAAGGTCATCCTGGAGACGCTTAACTTCTCCGCCGCCGATCTGCCGCT
GGACTACGTGGGTCTGGCCATTCTCATCGTGAGCTTCCGGGTGCTCGCATATCTGGCTCTAAGACTTCGG
GCCCGACGCAAGGAGTAGCCGACATATATCCGAAATAACTGCTTGTTTTTTTTTTTTACCATTATTACCA
TCGTGTTTACTGTTTATTGCCCCCTCAAAAAGCTAATGTAATTATATTTGTGCCAATAAAAACAAGATAT
GACCTATAGAATACAAGTATTTCCCCTTCGAACATCCCCACAAGTAGACTTTGGATTTGTCTTCTAACCA
AAAGACTTACACACCTGCATACCTTACATCAAAAACTCGTTTATCGCTACATAAAACACCGGGATATATT
TTTTATATACATACTTTTCAAATCGCGCGCCCTCTTCATAATTCACCTCCACCACACCACGTTTCGTAGT
TGCTCTTTCGCTGTCTCCCACCCGCTCTCCGCAACACATTCACCTTTTGTTCGACGACCTTGGAGCGACT
GTCGTTAGTTCCGCGCGATTCGGTTCGCTCAAATGGTTCCGAGTGGTTCATTTCGTCTCAATAGAAATTA
GTAATAAATATTTGTATGTACAATTTATTTGCTCCAATATATTTGTATATATTTCCCTCACAGCTATATT
TATTCTAATTTAATATTATGACTTTTTAAGGTAATTTTTTGTGACCTGTTCGGAGTGATTAGCGTTACAA
TTTGAACTGAAAGTGACATCCAGTGTTTGTTCCTTGTGTAGATGCATCTCAAAAAAATGGTGGGCATAAT
AGTGTTGTTTATATATATCAAAAATAACAACTATAATAATAAGAATACATTTAATTTAGAAAATGCTTGG
ATTTCACTGGAACTAGGGCGCGCCTCCGGAACATAATGGTGCAGGGCGCTGACTTCCGCGTTTCCAGACT
TTACGAAACACGGAAACCGAAGACCATTCATGTTGTTGCTCAGGTCGCAGACGTTTTGCAGCAGCAGTCG
CTTCACGTTCGCTCGCGTATCGGTGATTCATTCTGCTAACCAGTAAGGCAACCCCGCCAGCCTAGCCGGG
TCCTCAACGACAGGAGCACGATCATGCGCACCCGTGGCCAGGGCCGCAAGCTTGCTAGCTAGAGTACCCG
GGCTTGCCTTAGAGTACCCGGGCTTGCCTTAGAGTACCCGGGCTTGCCTCTAGCGACGTCGAGCGCCGGA
GTATAAATAGAGGCGCTTCGTCTACGGAGCGACAATTCAATTCAAACAAGCAAAGTGAACACGTCGCTAA
GCGAAAGCTAAGCAAATAAACAAGCGCAGCTGAACAAGCTAAACAATCTGCAGTAAAGTGCAAGTTAAAG
TGAATCAATTAAAAGTAACCAGCAACCAAGTAAATCAACTGCAACTACTGAAATCTGCCAAGAAGTAATT
ATTGAATACAAGAAGAGAACTCTGAATAGATCTAAAAGGTAGGTTCAACCACTGATGCCTAGGCACACCG
AAACGACTAACCCTAATTCTTATCCTTTACTTCAGGCGGCCGCGGCTCGAGGGTACCAACTTAAAAAAAA
AAATCAAAATGTCCAAAGGTGAAGAACTGTTTACCGGAGTAGTCCCGATATTGGTTGAACTCGACGGCGA
TGTCAACGGTCATAAATTCAGTGTGTCCGGCGAGGGTGAGGGCGACGCCACATACGGTAAGCTGACGTTG
AAGTTCATATGCACCACGGGCAAGCTGCCCGTGCCATGGCCGACGTTGGTCACGACGCTGACGTATGGTG
TCCAGTGTTTCAGCCGTTACCCCGATCATATGAAGCAGCATGACTTTTTCAAGTCGGCGATGCCGGAGGG
ATACGTTCAAGAGAGGACCATTTTCTTCAAGGATGACGGCAACTATAAGACGCGAGCGGAGGTGAAATTT
GAAGGCGACACACTCGTTAACCGTATTGAGTTGAAGGGCATTGATTTTAAGGAGGATGGCAACATTCTGG
GCCATAAGTTGGAATACAACTACAACTCGCATAATGTGTATATAATGGCAGATAAGCAGAAAAACGGAAT
AAAGGTTAACTTCAAGATTCGCCACAACATAGAGGACGGTTCCGTGCAACTTGCAGATCATTACCAACAG
AACACACCCATTGGAGATGGCCCAGTTCTCTTGCCAGACAATCACTACCTTTCCACACAGTCCGCGTTGA
GCAAGGACCCCAATGAAAAGCGGGACCACATGGTGTTGCTGGAGTTTGTGACCGCAGCTGGTATTACACA
CGGCATGGATGAGCTCTACAAGTAATCTAGAATGAATCGTTTTTAAAATAACAAATCAATTGTTTTATAA
TATTCGTACGATTCTTTGATTATGTAATAAAATGTGATCATTAGGAAGATTACGAAAAATATAAAAAATA
TGAGTTCTGTGTGTATAACAAATGCTGTAAACGCCACAATTGTGTTTGTTGCAAATAAACCCATGATTAT
TTGATTAAAATTGTTGTTTTCTTTGTTCATAGACAATAGTGTGTTTTGCCTAAACGTGTACTGCATAAAC
TCCATGCGAGTGTATAGCGAGCTAGTGGCTAACGCTTGCCCCACCAAAGTAGATTCGTCAAAATCCTCAA
TTTCATCACCCTCCTCCAAGTTTAACATTTGGCCGTCGGAATTAACTTCTAAAGATGCCACATAATCTAA
TAAATGAAATAGAGATTCAAACGTGGCGTCATCGTCCGTTTCGACCATTTCCGAAAAGAACTCGGGCATA
AACTCTATGATTTCTCTGGACGTGGTGTTGTCGAAACTCTCAAAGTACGCAGTCAGGAACGTGCGCGACA
TGTCGTCGGGAAACTCGCGCGGAAACATGTTGTTGTAACCGAACGGGTCCCATAGCGCCAAAACCAAATC
TGCCAGCGTCAATAGAATGAGCACGATGCCGACAATGGAGCTGGCTTGGATAGCGATTCGAGTTAACGGC
CGGCCGTTTAAACGAATTCTTGAAGACGAAAGGGCCTCGTGATACGCCTATTTTTATAGGTTAATGTCAT
GATAATAATGGTTTCTTA
Features (pLannotate 1.2.2; 10 found; start..end, strand, type, name):
     31..135     +  promoter       AmpR promoter: bla
    136..996     +  CDS            AmpR: β-lactamase; bla; confers resistance to ampicillin, carbenicillin, and related antibiotics
   1167..1755    +  rep_origin     ori: high-copy-number ColE1/pMB1/pBR322/pUC origin of replication
   1842..1911    +  protein_bind   attB: attB site for the φC31 integrase (Groth et al., 2000) phage φC31 integrase
   2127..6246    +  gene           mini-white: white; This modified version of the white gene lacks part of the first intron.
   6251..6406    +  CDS            YPB1_ECOLX (fragment): Protein predicted: Swiss-Prot protein existence level 4. From Escherichia coli.
   6576..6814    +  promoter       hsp70 promoter: Drosophila melanogaster hsp70Bb promoter
   6829..6895    +  intron         Mhc intron: modified Drosophila myosin heavy chain intron 16 (Pfeiffer et al., 2010)
   6939..7652    +  CDS            GFP (S65T): GFP (S65T) is a basic (constitutively fluorescent) green fluorescent protein published in 1995, derived from Aequorea victoria.
   7676..8332    -  CDS            P74 (fragment): PIF0_NPVAC - Experimental evidence at protein level: Swiss-Prot protein existence level 1. Plays an essential role for oral infectivity of occlusion- derived virus (ODV) and functions also in host midgut attachment and fusion by binding to a specific host receptor. From Autographa californica nuclear polyhedrosis virus (AcMNPV).
