[The description below was written by a language model from this plasmid's Addgene catalogue record and pLannotate feature annotations shown in this document.]
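Description:
pJFRC81-3xVAS4-IVS-Syn21-GFP-P10 is a Drosophila transgenesis and insect expression plasmid that serves as the reporter half of a TALE-based binary expression system. It derives from the pJFRC81 backbone, in which the original 10xUAS array was replaced, by restriction cloning, with a 60 bp synthetic insert carrying three copies of the VAS4 operator. In bacteria the 8,418 bp plasmid is maintained through a high-copy ColE1/pUC-type origin and selected with ampicillin via the β-lactamase gene. For fly work it carries a φC31 attB site, which allows integrase-mediated insertion into a genomic attP landing site, and a mini-white gene that provides an eye-colour marker for identifying transformants.

The reporter cassette places the 3xVAS4 sites upstream of a Drosophila hsp70Bb promoter, so that transcription is expected to depend on binding of the cognate TALE4 activator to VAS4, analogous to GAL4 acting on UAS. Downstream lie a modified myosin heavy chain intron (the IVS), the Syn21 translational enhancer named in the construct title (not separately annotated), and a GFP coding sequence annotated as the S65T variant. The region following GFP is annotated as a reverse-strand fragment of the AcMNPV P74 gene. This most likely corresponds to the baculoviral p10 3′ UTR/terminator indicated by the name rather than to an expressed protein. The intron, Syn21 and p10 elements are standard additions for boosting transgene expression in flies. A short E. coli protein fragment annotated between mini-white and the promoter appears to be incidental backbone sequence.

The stated purpose is GFP expression upon TALE4 binding to VAS4, supporting multiplexed, orthogonal labelling of cell populations in vivo.
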