Addgene plasmid #104615: pJFRC81-3xVAS4-IVS-Syn21-GFP-P10
Purpose: Expresses GFP upon binding of TALE4 to VAS4
Depositing lab: Tudor Fulga. Depositing organization: University of Oxford. Publication: A multiplexable TALE-based binary expression system for in vivo cellular interaction studies. Toegel M, Azzam G, Lee EY, Knapp DJHF, Tan Y, Fa M, Fulga TA. Nat Commun. 2017 Nov 21;8(1):1663. doi: 10.1038/s41467-017-01592-3. PubMed 29162808.
Backbone
  Vector backbone: pJFRC81 (Plasmid #36432)
  Backbone manufacturer: Gerald Rubin
  Backbone size w/o insert (bp): 8358
  Total vector size (bp): 8418
  Modifications to backbone: 10xUAS replaced with 3xVAS4
  Vector type: Insect Expression
Growth in bacteria
  Bacterial resistance: Ampicillin, 100 μg/mL
  Growth temperature: 37°C
  Growth strain: NEB Stable
  Copy number: High Copy
Gene/Insert
  Gene/Insert name: 3xVAS4
  Species: Synthetic
  Insert size (bp): 60
  Promoter: hsp70
  Cloning method: Restriction Enzyme; 5′ cloning site HindIII (not destroyed); 3′ cloning site NheI (destroyed during cloning)
  Sequencing primers: 5′ CGGTGATTCATTCTGCTAACCA
Terms and licenses: Academic/Nonprofit Terms; Industry Terms: Not Available to Industry
How to cite: pJFRC81-3xVAS4-IVS-Syn21-GFP-P10 was a gift from Tudor Fulga (Addgene plasmid # 104615 ; http://n2t.net/addgene:104615 ; RRID:Addgene_104615)
